Addgene plasmid #244690: CL20_mEGFP_FOidr_138
Purpose: Express mEGFP-tagged intrinsically disordered protein (IDR), FOidr_138, derived from human fusion protein PAX5_FOXP1
Depositing lab: Richard Kriwacki. Depositing organization: St. Jude Children's Research Hospital. Publication: Proteome-wide computational analyses reveal links between protein condensate formation and RNA biology. Maiti S, Tripathi S, Baggett DW, Phillips AH, Park CG, Wang J, Wahiduzzaman, Freyaldenhoven WT, Kinger S, Pioso BJ, Bollinger JC, Somjee R, Lang B, Babu MM, Kriwacki RW. Sci Adv. 2025 Dec 5;11(49):eady1420. doi: 10.1126/sciadv.ady1420. Epub 2025 Dec 3. PubMed 41337585.
Backbone
  Vector backbone: CL20
  Vector type: Mammalian Expression
Growth in bacteria
  Bacterial resistance: Ampicillin, 100 μg/mL
  Growth temperature: 37°C
  Growth strain: NEB Stable
  Copy number: High Copy
Gene/Insert
  Gene/Insert name: FOidr_138
  Species: H. sapiens (human)
  Mutation: Unmutated
  Tag / fusion protein: monomeric EGFP (N terminal on insert)
  Cloning method: Restriction Enzyme; 5′ cloning site Unknown (unknown if destroyed)
Terms and licenses: Academic/Nonprofit Terms; Industry Terms: Not Available to Industry
Depositor comments: PAX5_FOXP1_528_633
How to cite: CL20_mEGFP_FOidr_138 was a gift from Richard Kriwacki (Addgene plasmid # 244690 ; http://n2t.net/addgene:244690 ; RRID:Addgene_244690)
