[The description below was written by a language model from this plasmid's Addgene catalogue record and pLannotate feature annotations shown in this document.]
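Description:
CL20_mEGFP_FOidr_138 is a mammalian expression plasmid built on the CL20 backbone. The catalogue lists it only as a mammalian expression vector, but the feature table shows the architecture of an HIV-1-derived, self-inactivating lentiviral transfer vector. A CMV enhancer is fused to a truncated 5' LTR, followed by the Ψ packaging signal with a partial gag fragment, the cPPT/CTS, the Rev response element and a ΔU3 3' LTR, with a rabbit β-globin polyadenylation signal downstream. Together these elements would allow the vector RNA to be transcribed, exported in a Rev-dependent manner and packaged when helper functions are supplied, while the U3 deletion silences the LTR after integration. In bacteria the plasmid is maintained through a high-copy ColE1/pUC-type origin and selected with ampicillin via the β-lactamase gene. It is propagated in a recombination-deficient strain, as is usual for LTR-containing plasmids. An SV40 origin, an SV40 poly(A) signal and residual lac elements also sit in the backbone.

The payload lies between the RRE and the 3' LTR. An internal CMV enhancer/promoter drives monomeric EGFP fused to the N-terminus of FOidr_138, an unmutated intrinsically disordered region taken from the human PAX5–FOXP1 fusion protein, which the depositor notes as residues 528–633 of the fusion. The automated annotation labels this segment as a Xenopus foxp1 fragment, which reflects homology to FOXP1 rather than the true source species. The short "tight TRE" and MCS hits appear to be small fragments rather than functional elements. The construct is intended to express the fluorescently tagged IDR in mammalian cells, and the associated study concerns protein condensate formation and its links to RNA biology.
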