Features (pLannotate 1.2.2; 29 found; start..end, strand, type, name):
    199..254     -  polyA_signal   β-globin poly(A) signal: rabbit β-globin polyadenylation signal (Gil and Proudfoot, 1987)
    340..475     -  LTR            3' LTR (ΔU3) (fragment): self-inactivating 3' long terminal repeat (LTR) from HIV-1
    477..545     -  CDS            nef (fragment): NEF_HV1Z2 - Experimental evidence at protein level: Swiss-Prot protein existence level 1. Extracellular Nef protein targets CD4(+) T-lymphocytes for apoptosis by interacting with CXCR4 surface receptors. From Human immunodeficiency virus type 1 group M subtype D (isolate Z2/CDC-Z34) (HIV-1).
    571..888     -  CDS            foxp1 (fragment): FOXP1_XENLA - Experimental evidence at protein level: Swiss-Prot protein existence level 1. Transcriptional repressor. From Xenopus laevis (African clawed frog).
    931..1647    -  CDS            mEGFP: mEGFP is a basic (constitutively fluorescent) green fluorescent protein published in 2002, derived from Aequorea victoria. It has moderate acid sensitivity.
   1661..1698    -  misc_feature   MCS (fragment): multiple cloning site
   1697..1713    -  promoter       tight TRE promoter (fragment): Tet-responsive promoter PTight, consisting of seven tet operator sequences followed by the minimal CMV promoter
   1729..1932    -  promoter       CMV promoter: human cytomegalovirus (CMV) immediate early promoter
   1933..2236    -  enhancer       CMV enhancer: human cytomegalovirus immediate early enhancer
   2304..2320    -  misc_feature   MCS (fragment): multiple cloning site
   2320..2345    -  CDS            Rev (fragment): human immunodeficiency virus 1 (HIV-1) Rev protein; rev; enhances nuclear export of unspliced and incompletely spliced viral mRNAs
   2722..2955    -  misc_feature   RRE: The Rev response element (RRE) of HIV-1 allows for Rev-dependent mRNA export from the nucleus to the cytoplasm.
   3089..3172    -  CDS            vif (fragment): VIF_HV1BR - Experimental evidence at protein level: Swiss-Prot protein existence level 1. Counteracts the innate antiviral activity of host APOBEC3F and APOBEC3G. Forms a complex with host APOBEC3F and APOBEC3G thus preventing the entry of these lethally hypermutating enzymes into progeny virions. Recruits an active E3 ubiquitin ligase complex composed of elongin BC, CUL5, and RBX2 to induce polyubiquitination of APOBEC3G and APOBEC3F. In turn, they are directed to the 26S proteasome for degradation. Vif interaction with APOBEC3G also blocks its cytidine deaminase activity in a proteasome-inde
   3315..3432    -  misc_feature   cPPT/CTS: central polypurine tract and central termination sequence of HIV-1
   3581..3940    -  CDS            HIV-1 gag (fragment): gag protein from human immunodeficiency virus 1; gag
   3924..4049    -  misc_feature   HIV-1 Ψ: packaging signal of human immunodeficiency virus type 1
   4096..4353    -  LTR            5' LTR (truncated): truncated 5' long terminal repeat (LTR) from HIV-1
   4355..4734    -  enhancer       CMV enhancer: human cytomegalovirus immediate early enhancer
   4765..4869    +  promoter       AmpR promoter: bla
   4870..5730    +  CDS            AmpR: β-lactamase; bla; confers resistance to ampicillin, carbenicillin, and related antibiotics
   5901..6489    +  rep_origin     ori: high-copy-number ColE1/pMB1/pBR322/pUC origin of replication
   6672..6726    +  CDS            lacI (fragment): lac repressor; lacI; The lac repressor binds to the lac operator to inhibit transcription in E. coli. This inhibition can be relieved by adding lactose or isopropyl-β-D-thiogalactopyranoside (IPTG).
   6728..6862    -  polyA_signal   SV40 poly(A) signal: SV40 polyadenylation signal
   6882..7017    -  rep_origin     SV40 ori: SV40 origin of replication
   7041..7063    -  promoter       SV40 promoter (fragment): SV40 enhancer and early promoter
   7070..7109    +  CDS            lacI (fragment): lac repressor; lacI; The lac repressor binds to the lac operator to inhibit transcription in E. coli. This inhibition can be relieved by adding lactose or isopropyl-β-D-thiogalactopyranoside (IPTG).
   7122..7143    +  protein_bind   CAP binding site: CAP binding activates transcription in the presence of cAMP. E. coli catabolite activator protein
   7158..7188    +  promoter       lac promoter: promoter for the E. coli lac operon
   7196..7212    +  protein_bind   lac operator: The lac repressor binds to the lac operator to inhibit transcription in E. coli. This inhibition can be relieved by adding lactose or isopropyl-β-D-thiogalactopyranoside (IPTG). lac repressor encoded by lacI
>Addgene plasmid #244690 | CL20_mEGFP_FOidr_138 | addgene full sequence | sequence record 488161 | Addgene NGS Result
AAAAAAAATCTAACCTCAAGTCAAGGCTTTTCTATGGAATAAGGAATGGACAGCAGGGGGCTGTTTCATA
TACTGATGACCTCTTTATAGCCAACCTTTGTTCATGGCAGCCAGCATATGGGCATATGTTGCCAAACTCT
AAACCAAATACTCATTCTGATGTTTTAAATGATTTGCCCTCCCATATGTCCTTCCGAGTGAGAGACACAA
AAAATTCCAACACACTATTGCAATGAAAATAAATTTCCTTTATTAGCCAGAAGTCAGATGCTCAAGGGGC
TTCATGATGTCCCCATAATTTTTGGCAGAGGGAAAAAGATCTGCTAGCTCGAGCAGCTGAAGCTTTATTG
AGGCTTAAGCAGTGGGTTCCCTAGTTAGCCAGAGAGCTCCCAGGCTCAGATCTGGTCTAACCAGAGAGAC
CCAGTACAGGCAAAAAGCAGATCTTGTCTTCTTTGGGAGTGAATTAGCCCTTCCAGTCCCCCCTTTTCTT
TTAAAAAGTGGCTAAGATCTACAGCTGCCTTGTAAGTCATTGGTCTTAAAGGTACCGTAATCTTATCTAG
AACCGGTTCAGCCGACAGTATGCATCGAGGTTGTTGTGATTACTGACGGCCCTTGTGTTACGGGAGTAAG
TGGTGCCGTAGGAGTGGTTGGGGTGTGGGGCAAGCTCTGTGGACTGGCTTCAGAAGCACTCTTGCTTAAG
GTGACGGAACTGACTAAGTTCAACGGTTGAGGAGCTGCTTTGGGTTCGGTAGACTTTACATGAAGGTGCG
TCATCATCGCCTGCAAGCGTTCTTTGTCTTTGGCTAATTGTAACTCAAGTTGCTGGACGACTTGCATTTG
AACGCGGCATTGCGCAGTAGAACGGTCGTCAAGAGCATGTTCGGAGTTCCGGGAAGCGGCCGCACTTCCC
CCGGAGCCTCCGCTTCCGCCCTTGTACAGCTCGTCCATGCCGAGAGTGATCCCGGCGGCGGTCACGAACT
CCAGCAGGACCATGTGATCGCGCTTCTCGTTGGGGTCTTTGCTCAGCTTGGACTGGGTGCTCAGGTAGTG
GTTGTCGGGCAGCAGCACGGGGCCGTCGCCGATGGGGGTGTTCTGCTGGTAGTGGTCGGCGAGCTGCACG
CTGCCGTCCTCGATGTTGTGGCGGATCTTGAAGTTCACCTTGATGCCGTTCTTCTGCTTGTCGGCCATGA
TATAGACGTTGTGGCTGTTGTAGTTGTACTCCAGCTTGTGCCCCAGGATGTTGCCGTCCTCCTTGAAGTC
GATGCCCTTCAGCTCGATGCGGTTCACCAGGGTGTCGCCCTCGAACTTCACCTCGGCGCGGGTCTTGTAG
TTGCCGTCGTCCTTGAAGAAGATGGTGCGCTCCTGGACGTAGCCTTCGGGCATGGCGGACTTGAAGAAGT
CGTGCTGCTTCATGTGGTCGGGGTAGCGGCTGAAGCACTGCACGCCGTAGGTCAGGGTGGTCACGAGGGT
GGGCCAGGGCACGGGCAGCTTGCCGGTGGTGCAGATGAACTTCAGGGTCAGCTTGCCGTAGGTGGCATCG
CCCTCGCCCTCGCCGGACACGCTGAACTTGTGGCCGTTTACGTCGCCGTCCAGCTCGACCAGGATGGGCA
CCACCCCGGTGAACAGCTCCTCGCCCTTGCTCACCATGGTGGCGACCGGTGGATCCCGGGCCCGCGGTAC
CGTCGACTGCAGAATTCGGTTCACTAAACGAGCCCGGTTCACTAAACGAGCTCTGCTTATATAGACCTCC
CACCGTACACGCCTACCGCCCATTTGCGTCAATGGGGCGGAGTTGTTACGACATTTTGGAAAGTCCCGTT
GATTTTGGTGCCAAAACAAACTCCCATTGACGTCAATGGGGTGGAGACTTGGAAATCCCCGTGAGTCAAA
CCGCTATCCACGCCCATTGATGTACTGCCAAAACCGCATCACCATGGTAATAGCGATGACTAATACGTAG
ATGTACTGCCAAGTAGGAAAGTCCCATAAGGTCATGTACTGGGCATAATGCCAGGCGGGCCATTTACCGT
CATTGACGTCAATAGGGGGCGTACTTGGCATATGATACACTTGATGTACTGCCAAGTGGGCAGTTTACCG
TAAATACTCCACCCATTGACGTCAATGGAAAGTCCCTATTGGCGTTACTATGGGAACATACGTCATTATT
GACGTCAATGGGCGGGGGTCGTTGGGCGGTCAGCCAGGCGGGCCATTTACCGTAAGTTATGTAACGCGGA
ACTCCATATATGGGCTATGAACTAATGACCCCGTAATTGATTACTATTAATAACTAGCACGCGTTCGAAG
CTTGAGCTCGGTCCCCTCGGGGTTGGGAGGTGGGTCTGAAACGATAATGGTGAATATCCCTGCCTAACTC
TATTCACTATAGAAAGTACAGCAAAAACTATTCTTAAACCTACCAAGCCTCCTACTATCATTATGAATAA
TTTTATATACCACAGCCAATTTGTTATGTTAAACCAATTCCACAAACTTGCCCATTTATCTAATTCCAAT
AATTCTTGTTCATTCTTTTCTTGCTGGTTTTGCGATTCTTCAATTAAGGAGTGTATTAAGCTTGTGTAAT
TGTTAATTTCTCTGTCCCACTCCATCCAGGTCGTGTGATTCCAAATCTGTTCCAGAGATTTATTACTCCA
ACTAGCATTCCAAGGCACAGCAGTGGTGCAAATGAGTTTTCCAGAGCAACCCCAAATCCCCAGGAGCTGT
TGATCCTTTAGGTATCTTTCCACAGCCAGGATTCTTGCCTGGAGCTGCTTGATGCCCCAGACTGTGAGTT
GCAACAGATGCTGTTGCGCCTCAATAGCCCTCAGCAAATTGTTCTGCTGCTGCACTATACCAGACAATAA
TTGTCTGGCCTGTACCGTCAGCGTCATTGACGCTGCGCCCATAGTGCTTCCTGCTGCTCCCAAGAACCCA
AGGAACAAAGCTCCTATTCCCACTGCTCTTTTTTCTCTCTGCACCACTCTTCTCTTTGCCTTGGTGGGTG
CTACTCCTAATGGTTCAATTTTTACTACTTTATATTTATATAATTCACTTCTCCAATTGTCCCTCATATC
TCCTCCTTATGGTGTTTTACTAAACTTTTCCATGTTCTAATCCTCATCCTGTCTACTTGCCACACAATCA
TCACCTGCCATCTGTTTTCCATAATCCCTAATGATCTTTGCTTTTCTTCTTGGCACTACTTTTATGTCAC
TATTATCTTGTATTACTACTGCCCCTTCACCTTTCCAGAGGAGCTTTGCTGGTCCTTTCCAAAGTGGATT
TCTGCTGTCCCTGTAATAAACCCGAAAATTTTGAATTTTTGTAATTTGTTTTTGTAATTCTTTAGTTTGT
ATGTCTGTTGCTATTATGTCTACTATTCTTTCCCCTGCACTGTACCCCCCAATCCCCCCTTTTCTTTTAA
AATTGTGGATGAATACTGCCATTTGTACTGCTGTCTTAAGATGTTCAGCCTGATCTCTTACCTGTCCTAT
AATTTTCTTTAATTCTTTATTCATAGATTCTACTACTCCTTGACTTTGGGGATTGTAGGGAATTTCCAGG
TCTGAAGATCCTGCTGCTTGCTGTGCTTTTTTCTTACTTTTGTTTTGCTCTTCCTCTATCTTGTCTAAAG
CTTCCTTGGTGTCTTTTATCTCTATCCTTTGATGCACACAATAGAGGGTTGCTACTGTATTATATAATGA
TCTAAGTTCTTCTGATCCTGTCTGAAGGGATGGTTGTAGCTGTCCCAGTATTTGTCTACAGCCTTCTGAT
GTTTCTAACAGGCCAGTATTAACTGCGAATCGTTCTAGCTCCCTGCTTGCCCATACTATATGTTTTAATT
TATATTTTTTCTTTCCCCCTGGCCTTAACCGAATTTTTTCCCATCGCGATCTAATTCTCCCCCGCTTAAT
ACTGACGCTCTCGCACCCATCTCTCTCCTTCTAGCCTCCGCTAGTCAAAATTTTTGGCGTACTCACCAGT
CGCCGCCCCTCGCCTCTTGCCGTGCGCGCTTCAGCAAGCCGAGTCCTGCGTCGAGAGAGCTCCTCTGGTT
TCCCTTTCGCTTTCAAGTCCCTGTTCGGGCGCCACTGCTAGAGATTTTCCACACTGACTAAAAGGGTCTG
AGGGATCTCTAGTTACCAGAGTCACACAACAGACGGGCACACACTACTTGAAGCACTCAAGGCAAGCTTT
ATTGAGGCTTAAGCAGTGGGTTCCCTAGTTAGCCAGAGAGCTCCCAGGCTCAGATCTGGTCTAACCAGAG
AGACCCAGTACAGGCAAAAAGCAGCTGCTTATATGCAGGATCTGAGGGCTCGCCACTCCCCAGTCCCGCC
CAGGCCACGCCTCCCATGGTAATAGCGATGACTAATACGTAGATGTACTGCCAAGTAGGAAAGTCCCATA
AGGTCATGTACTGGGCATAATGCCAGGCGGGCCATTTACCGTCATTGACGTCAATAGGGGGCGTACTTGG
CATATGATACACTTGATGTACTGCCAAGTGGGCAGTTTACCGTAAATACTCCACCCATTGACGTCAATGG
AAAGTCCCTATTGGCGTTACTATGGGAACATACGTCATTATTGACGTCAATGGGCGGGGGTCGTTGGGCG
GTCAGCCAGGCGGGCCATTTACCGTAAGTTATGTAACGCGGAACTCCATATATGGGCTATGAACTAATGA
CCCCGTAATTGATTACTATTAATAACTAGTCAATAATCAATGTCGACCCAGGTGGCACTTTTCGGGGAAA
TGTGCGCGGAACCCCTATTTGTTTATTTTTCTAAATACATTCAAATATGTATCCGCTCATGAGACAATAA
CCCTGATAAATGCTTCAATAATATTGAAAAAGGAAGAGTATGAGTATTCAACATTTCCGTGTCGCCCTTA
TTCCCTTTTTTGCGGCATTTTGCCTTCCTGTTTTTGCTCACCCAGAAACGCTGGTGAAAGTAAAAGATGC
TGAAGATCAGTTGGGTGCACGAGTGGGTTACATCGAACTGGATCTCAACAGCGGTAAGATCCTTGAGAGT
TTTCGCCCCGAAGAACGTTTTCCAATGATGAGCACTTTTAAAGTTCTGCTATGTGGCGCGGTATTATCCC
GTATTGACGCCGGGCAAGAGCAACTCGGTCGCCGCATACACTATTCTCAGAATGACTTGGTTGAGTACTC
ACCAGTCACAGAAAAGCATCTTACGGATGGCATGACAGTAAGAGAATTATGCAGTGCTGCCATAACCATG
AGTGATAACACTGCGGCCAACTTACTTCTGACAACGATCGGAGGACCGAAGGAGCTAACCGCTTTTTTGC
ACAACATGGGGGATCATGTAACTCGCCTTGATCGTTGGGAACCGGAGCTGAATGAAGCCATACCAAACGA
CGAGCGTGACACCACGATGCCTGTAGCAATGGCAACAACGTTGCGCAAACTATTAACTGGCGAACTACTT
ACTCTAGCTTCCCGGCAACAATTAATAGACTGGATGGAGGCGGATAAAGTTGCAGGACCACTTCTGCGCT
CGGCCCTTCCGGCTGGCTGGTTTATTGCTGATAAATCTGGAGCCGGTGAGCGTGGGTCTCGCGGTATCAT
TGCAGCACTGGGGCCAGATGGTAAGCCCTCCCGTATCGTAGTTATCTACACGACGGGGAGTCAGGCAACT
ATGGATGAACGAAATAGACAGATCGCTGAGATAGGTGCCTCACTGATTAAGCATTGGTAACTGTCAGACC
AAGTTTACTCATATATACTTTAGATTGATTTAAAACTTCATTTTTAATTTAAAAGGATCTAGGTGAAGAT
CCTTTTTGATAATCTCATGACCAAAATCCCTTAACGTGAGTTTTCGTTCCACTGAGCGTCAGACCCCGTA
GAAAAGATCAAAGGATCTTCTTGAGATCCTTTTTTTCTGCGCGTAATCTGCTGCTTGCAAACAAAAAAAC
CACCGCTACCAGCGGTGGTTTGTTTGCCGGATCAAGAGCTACCAACTCTTTTTCCGAAGGTAACTGGCTT
CAGCAGAGCGCAGATACCAAATACTGTTCTTCTAGTGTAGCCGTAGTTAGGCCACCACTTCAAGAACTCT
GTAGCACCGCCTACATACCTCGCTCTGCTAATCCTGTTACCAGTGGCTGCTGCCAGTGGCGATAAGTCGT
GTCTTACCGGGTTGGACTCAAGACGATAGTTACCGGATAAGGCGCAGCGGTCGGGCTGAACGGGGGGTTC
GTGCACACAGCCCAGCTTGGAGCGAACGACCTACACCGAACTGAGATACCTACAGCGTGAGCTATGAGAA
AGCGCCACGCTTCCCGAAGGGAGAAAGGCGGACAGGTATCCGGTAAGCGGCAGGGTCGGAACAGGAGAGC
GCACGAGGGAGCTTCCAGGGGGAAACGCCTGGTATCTTTATAGTCCTGTCGGGTTTCGCCACCTCTGACT
TGAGCGTCGATTTTTGTGATGCTCGTCAGGGGGGCGGAGCCTATGGAAAAACGCCAGCAACGCGGCCTTT
TTACGGTTCCTGGCCTTTTGCTGGCCTTTTGCTCACATGTTCTTTCCTGCGTTATCCCCTGCTTCTGTGG
ATAACCGTATTACCGCCTTTGAGTGAGCTGATACCGCTCGCCGCAGCCGAACGACCGAGCGCAGCGAGTC
AGTGAGCGAGGAAGCGGAAGAGCGCCCAATACGCAAACCGCCTCTCCCCGCGCGTTGGCCGATTCATTAA
TGCAGCGGATCCAGACATGATAAGATACATTGATGAGTTTGGACAAACCACAACTAGAATGCAGTGAAAA
AAATGCTTTATTTGTGAAATTTGTGATGCTATTGCTTTATTTGTAACCATTATAAGCTGCAATAAACAAG
TTAGCTTTTTGCAAAAGCCTAGGCCTCCAAAAAAGCCTCCTCACTACTTCTGGAATAGCTCAGAGGCCGA
GGCGGCCTCGGCCTCTGCATAAATAAAAAAAATTAGTCAGCCATGGGGCGGAGAATGGGCGGAACTGGGC
GGAGTTAGGGGCGGGATGGGCGGAGTTAGGGGCGGGACTATGGTTGCTGACTAATTGAGATGCGGATCCG
CTGGCACGACAGGTTTCCCGACTGGAAAGCGGGCAGTGAGCGCAACGCAATTAATGTGAGTTAGCTCACT
CATTAGGCACCCCAGGCTTTACACTTTATGCTTCCGGCTCGTATGTTGTGTGGAATTGTGAGCGGATAAC
AATTTCACACAGGAAACAGCTATGACCATGATTACGCCAAGCTTGGGCTGCAGGTCGAGGGATCTCCATA
AGAGAAGAGGGACAGCTATGACTGGGAGTAGTCAGGAGAGGAGGAAAAATCTGGCTAGTAAAACATGTAA
GGAAAATTTTAGGGATGTTAAAGAAAAAAATAACACAAAACAAAATAT
